>Addgene plasmid #50374 | pME-puro-SNAP-FLAG-CD59 | depositor full sequence | sequence record 75240 | pME-puro-SNAP-FLAG-CD59 sequence 6094 bps
AAGCTTCGACCTCGAAATTCTACCGGGTAGGGGAGGCGCTTTTCCCAAGGCAGTCTGGAGCATGCGCTTT
AGCAGCCCCGCTGGGCACTTGGCGCTACACAAGTGGCCTCTGGCCTCGCACACATTCCACATCCACCGGT
AGGCGCCAACCGGCTCCGTTCTTTGGTGGCCCCTTCGCGCCACCTTCTACTCCTCCCCTAGTCAGGAAGT
TCCCCCCCGCCCCGCAGCTCGCGTCGTGCAGGACGTGACAAATGGAAGTAGCACGTCTCACTAGTCTCGT
GCAGATGGACAGCACCGCTGAGCAATGGAAGCGGGTAGGCCTTTGGGGCAGCGGCCAATAGCAGCTTTGC
TCCTTCGCTTTCTGGGCTCAGAGGCTGGGAAGGGGTGGGTCCGGGGGCGGGCTCAGGGGCGGGCTCAGGG
GCGGGGCGGGCGCCCGAAGGTCCTCCGGAGGCCCGGCATTCTGCACGCTTCAAAAGCGCACGTCTGCCGC
GCTGTTCTCCTCTTCCTCATCTCCGGGCCTTTCGACCTGCATCCATCTAGATCAGCTTACCATGACCGAG
TACAAGCCCACGGTGCGCCTCGCCACCCGCGACGACGTCCCCAGGGCCGTACGCACCCTCGCCGCCGCGT
TCGCCGACTACCCCGCCACGCGCCACACCGTCGATCCGGACCGCCACATCGAGCGGGTCACCGAGCTGCA
AGAACTCTTCCTCACGCGCGTCGGGCTCGACATCGGCAAGGTGTGGGTCGCGGACGACGGCGCCGCGGTG
GCGGTCTGGACCACGCCGGAGAGCGTCGAAGCGGGGGCGGTGTTCGCCGAGATCGGCCCGCGCATGGCCG
AGTTGAGCGGTTCCCGGCTGGCCGCGCAGCAACAGATGGAAGGCCTCCTGGCGCCGCACCGGCCCAAGGA
GCCCGCGTGGTTCCTGGCCACCGTCGGCGTCTCGCCCGACCACCAGGGCAAGGGTCTGGGCAGCGCCGTC
GTGCTCCCCGGAGTGGAGGCGGCCGAGCGCGCCGGGGTGCCCGCCTTCCTGGAGACCTCCGCGCCCCGCA
ACCTCCCCTTCTACGAGCGGCTCGGCTTCACCGTCACCGCCGACGTCGAGGTGCCCGAAGGACCGCGCAC
CTGGTGCATGACCCGCAAGCCCGGTGCCTGACGCCCGCCCCACGACCCGCAGCGCCCGACCGAAAGGAGC
GCACGACCCCATGCAGGGATGCAGAAATTGATGATCTATTAAACAATAAAGATGTCCACTAAAATGGAAG
TTTTTCCTGTCATACTTTGTTAAGAAGGGTGAGAACAGAGTACCTACATTTTGAATGGAAGGATTGGAGC
TACGGGGGTGGGGGTGGGGTGGGATTAGATAAATGCCTGCTCTTTACTGAAGGCTCTTTACTATTGCTTT
ATGATAATGTTTCATAGTTGGATATCATAATTTAAACAAGCAAAACCAAATTAAGGGCCAGCTCATTCCT
CCCACTCATGATCTATAGATCTATAGATCTCTCGTGGGATCATTGTTTTTCTCTTGATTCCCACTTTGTG
GTTCTAAGTACTGTGGTTTCCAAATGTGTCAGTTTCATAGCCTGAAGAACGAGATCAGCAGCCTCTGTTC
CACATACACTTCATTCTCAGTATTGTTTTGCCAAGTTCTAATTCCATCAGAAGCTGGTCGAAGCTTGGCT
GTGGAATGTGTGTCAGTTAGGGTGTGGAAAGTCCCCAGGCTCCCCAGCAGGCAGAAGTATGCAAAGCATG
CATCTCAATTAGTCAGCAACCAGGTGTGGAAAGTCCCCAGGCTCCCCAGCAGGCAGAAGTATGCAAAGCA
TGCATCTCAATTAGTCAGCAACCATAGTCCCGCCCCTAACTCCGCCCATCCCGCCCCTAACTCCGCCCAG
TTCCGCCCATTCTCCGCCCCATGGCTGACTAATTTTTTTTATTTATGCAGAGGCCGAGGCCGCCTCGGCC
TCTGAGCTATTCCAGAAGTAGTGAGGAGGCTTTTTTGGAGGCCTAGGCTTTTGCAAAAAGCTCCTCCGAT
CGAGGGGCTCGCATCTCTCCTTCACGCGCCCGCCGCCCTACCTGAGGCCGCCATCCACGCCGGTTGAGTC
GCGTTCTGCCGCCTCCCGCCTGTGGTGCCTCCTGAACTGCGTCCGCCGTCTAGGTAAGTTTAAAGCTCAG
GTCGAGACCGGGCCTTTGTCCGGCGCTCCCTTGGAGCCTACCTAGACTCAGCCGGCTCTCCACGCTTTGC
CTGACCCTGCTTGCTCAACTCTACGTCTTTGTTTCGTTTTCTGTTCTGCGCCGTTACAGATCCAAGCTCT
GAAAAACCAGAAAGTTAACTGGTAAGTTTAGTCTTTTTGTCTTTTATTTCAGGTCCCGGATCCGGTGGTG
CAAATCAAAGAACTGCTCCTCAGTGGATGTTGCCTTTACTTCTAGGCCTGTACGGAAGTGTTACTTCTGC
TCTAAAAGCTGCGGAATTCCACCATGGGAATCCAAGGAGGGTCTGTCCTGTTCGGGCTGCTGCTCGTCCT
GGCTGTCTTCTGCCATTCAGGTCATAGCCTGCAGGGCATGGACAAAGACTGCGAAATGAAGCGCACCACC
CTGGATAGCCCTCTGGGCAAGCTGGAACTGTCTGGGTGCGAACAGGGCCTGCACCGTATCATCTTCCTGG
GCAAAGGAACATCTGCCGCCGACGCCGTGGAAGTGCCTGCCCCAGCCGCCGTGCTGGGCGGACCAGAGCC
ACTGATGCAGGCCACCGCCTGGCTCAACGCCTACTTTCACCAGCCTGAGGCCATCGAGGAGTTCCCTGTG
CCAGCCCTGCACCACCCAGTGTTCCAGCAGGAGAGCTTTACCCGCCAGGTGCTGTGGAAACTGCTGAAAG
TGGTGAAGTTCGGAGAGGTCATCAGCTACAGCCACCTGGCCGCCCTGGCCGGCAATCCCGCCGCCACCGC
CGCCGTGAAAACCGCCCTGAGCGGAAATCCCGTGCCCATTCTGATCCCCTGCCACCGGGTGGTGCAGGGC
GACCTGGACGTGGGGGGCTACGAGGGCGGGCTCGCCGTGAAAGAGTGGCTGCTGGCCCACGAGGGCCACA
GACTGGGCAAGCCTGGGCTGGGTGCCCTGCAGGACTACAAGGACGACGATGACAAGCTTCAGTGCTACAA
CTGTCCTAACCCAACTGCTGACTGCAAAACAGCCGTCAATTGTTCATCTGATTTTGATGCGTGTCTCATT
ACCAAAGCTGGGTTACAAGTGTATAACAAGTGTTGGAAGTTTGAGCATTGCAATTTCAACGACGTCACAA
CCCGCTTGAGGGAAAATGAGCTAACGTACTACTGCTGCAAGAAGGACCTGTGTAACTTTAACGAACAGCT
CGAGAATGGTGGGACATCCTTATCAGAGAAAACAGTTCTTCTGCTGGTGACTCCATTTCTGGCAGCAGCC
TGGAGCCTTCATCCCTAAGCGGCCGCTAGACTAGTCTAGAGAAAAAACCTCCCACACCTCCCCCTGAACC
TGAAACATAAAATGAATGCAATTGTTGTTGTTAACTTGTTTATTGCAGCTTATAATGGTTACAAATAAAG
CAATAGCATCACAAATTTCACAAATAAAGCATTTTTTTCACTGCATTCTAGTTGTGGTTTGTCCAAACTC
ATCAATGTATCTTATCATGTCTGGATCCCCGGGTACCGAGCTCGAATTAATTCCTCTTCCGCTTCCTCGC
TCACTGACTCGCTGCGCTCGGTCGTTCGGCTGCGGCGAGCGGTATCAGCTCACTCAAAGGCGGTAATACG
GTTATCCACAGAATCAGGGGATAACGCAGGAAAGAACATGTGAGCAAAAGGCCAGCAAAAGGCCAGGAAC
CGTAAAAAGGCCGCGTTGCTGGCGTTTTTCCATAGGCTCCGCCCCCCTGACGAGCATCACAAAAATCGAC
GCTCAAGTCAGAGGTGGCGAAACCCGACAGGACTATAAAGATACCAGGCGTTTCCCCCTGGAAGCTCCCT
CGTGCGCTCTCCTGTTCCGACCCTGCCGCTTACCGGATACCTGTCCGCCTTTCTCCCTTCGGGAAGCGTG
GCGCTTTCTCAATGCTCACGCTGTAGGTATCTCAGTTCGGTGTAGGTCGTTCGCTCCAAGCTGGGCTGTG
TGCACGAACCCCCCGTTCAGCCCGACCGCTGCGCCTTATCCGGTAACTATCGTCTTGAGTCCAACCCGGT
AAGACACGACTTATCGCCACTGGCAGCAGCCACTGGTAACAGGATTAGCAGAGCGAGGTATGTAGGCGGT
GCTACAGAGTTCTTGAAGTGGTGGCCTAACTACGGCTACACTAGAAGGACAGTATTTGGTATCTGCGCTC
TGCTGAAGCCAGTTACCTTCGGAAAAAGAGTTGGTAGCTCTTGATCCGGCAAACAAACCACCGCTGGTAG
CGGTGGTTTTTTTGTTTGCAAGCAGCAGATTACGCGCAGAAAAAAAGGATCTCAAGAAGATCCTTTGATC
TTTTCTACGGGGTCTGACGCTCAGTGGAACGAAAACTCACGTTAAGGGATTTTGGTCATGAGATTATCAA
AAAGGATCTTCACCTAGATCCTTTTAAATTAAAAATGAAGTTTTAAATCAATCTAAAGTATATATGAGTA
AACTTGGTCTGACAGTTACCAATGCTTAATCAGTGAGGCACCTATCTCAGCGATCTGTCTATTTCGTTCA
TCCATAGTTGCCTGACTCCCCGTCGTGTAGATAACTACGATACGGGAGGGCTTACCATCTGGCCCCAGTG
CTGCAATGATACCGCGAGACCCACGCTCACCGGCTCCAGATTTATCAGCAATAAACCAGCCAGCCGGAAG
GGCCGAGCGCAGAAGTGGTCCTGCAACTTTATCCGCCTCCATCCAGTCTATTAATTGTTGCCGGGAAGCT
AGAGTAAGTAGTTCGCCAGTTAATAGTTTGCGCAACGTTGTTGCCATTGCTACAGGCATCGTGGTGTCAC
GCTCGTCGTTTGGTATGGCTTCATTCAGCTCCGGTTCCCAACGATCAAGGCGAGTTACATGATCCCCCAT
GTTGTGCAAAAAAGCGGTTAGCTCCTTCGGTCCTCCGATCGTTGTCAGAAGTAAGTTGGCCGCAGTGTTA
TCACTCATGGTTATGGCAGCACTGCATAATTCTCTTACTGTCATGCCATCCGTAAGATGCTTTTCTGTGA
CTGGTGAGTACTCAACCAAGTCATTCTGAGAATAGTGTATGCGGCGACCGAGTTGCTCTTGCCCGGCGTC
AATACGGGATAATACCGCGCCACATAGCAGAACTTTAAAAGTGCTCATCATTGGAAAACGTTCTTCGGGG
CGAAAACTCTCAAGGATCTTACCGCTGTTGAGATCCAGTTCGATGTAACCCACTCGTGCACCCAACTGAT
CTTCAGCATCTTTTACTTTCACCAGCGTTTCTGGGTGAGCAAAAACAGGAAGGCAAAATGCCGCAAAAAA
GGGAATAAGGGCGACACGGAAATGTTGAATACTCATACTCTTCCTTTTTCAATATTATTGAAGCATTTAT
CAGGGTTATTGTCTCATGAGCGGATACATATTTGAATGTATTTAGAAAAATAAACAAATAGGGGTTCCGC
GCACATTTCCCCGAAAAGTGCCACCTGAAATTGTAAACGTTAATATTTTGTTAAAATTCGCGTTAAATTT
TTGTTAAATCAGCTCATTTTTTAACCAATAGGCCGAAATCGGCAAAATCCCTTATAAATCAAAAGAATAG
ACCGAGATAGGGT
[37 nt withheld, positions 5754-5790]
AAAGAACGTGGACTCCAACGTCAAAGG
[49 nt withheld, positions 5818-5866]
T
[91 nt withheld, positions 5868-5958]
G
[124 nt withheld, positions 5960-6083]
CCCATTCGCCA
Features (pLannotate 1.2.2; 14 found; start..end, strand, type, name):
     25..524     +  promoter       PGK promoter: mouse phosphoglycerate kinase 1 promoter
    552..1151    +  CDS            PuroR: puromycin N-acetyltransferase; pac from Streptomyces alboniger; confers resistance to puromycin
   1210..1662    +  polyA_signal   PGK poly(A) signal: mouse phosphoglycerate kinase 1 polyadenylation signal
   1688..2302    +  promoter       SRα promoter: hybrid promoter consisting of the SV40 early promoter plus part of the long terminal repeat of human T-lymphotrophic virus 1
   2332..2425    +  intron         SV40 intron: modified SV40 intron with splice donor and acceptor sites
   2474..2554    +  CDS            CD59 (fragment): CD59_HUMAN - Also known as MIC11, MIN1, MIN2, MIN3, MSK21. Experimental evidence at protein level: Swiss-Prot protein existence level 1. The soluble form from urine retains its specific complement binding activity, but exhibits greatly reduced ability to inhibit MAC assembly on cell membranes. From Homo sapiens (Human).
   2558..3103    +  CDS            SNAP-tag®: human O6-alkylguanine-DNA-alkyltransferase variant that forms covalent bonds with benzylguanine derivatives fast-reacting variant, optimized for mammalian expression
   3116..3136    +  CDS            FLAG (fragment): FLAG® epitope tag, followed by an enterokinase cleavage site
   3137..3445    +  CDS            CD59 (fragment): CD59_HUMAN - Also known as MIC11, MIN1, MIN2, MIN3, MSK21. Experimental evidence at protein level: Swiss-Prot protein existence level 1. The soluble form from urine retains its specific complement binding activity, but exhibits greatly reduced ability to inhibit MAC assembly on cell membranes. From Homo sapiens (Human).
   3533..3667    +  polyA_signal   SV40 poly(A) signal: SV40 polyadenylation signal
   3877..4465    -  rep_origin     ori: high-copy-number ColE1/pMB1/pBR322/pUC origin of replication
   4636..5496    -  CDS            AmpR: β-lactamase; bla; confers resistance to ampicillin, carbenicillin, and related antibiotics
   5497..5601    -  promoter       AmpR promoter: bla
   5628..6083    -  rep_origin     f1 ori (sequence partly withheld): f1 bacteriophage origin of replication; arrow indicates direction of (+) strand synthesis
