[The description below was written by a language model from this plasmid's Addgene catalogue record and pLannotate feature annotations shown in this document.]
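Description:
pME-puro-SNAP-FLAG-CD59 is a 6,094 bp mammalian expression plasmid that produces human CD59, a glycosylphosphatidylinositol-anchored protein (GPI-AP), carrying both a SNAP-tag and a FLAG epitope. It was made by inserting a 546 bp synthetic SNAP coding sequence into the parental pME-puro-FLAG-CD59 vector at an SbfI site that is retained on both sides of the insert. In bacteria the plasmid is maintained at high copy through a ColE1/pUC-type origin and selected with ampicillin via the β-lactamase gene. An f1 phage origin is also present.

The expression cassette is driven by the SRα promoter, a hybrid of the SV40 early promoter and part of the HTLV-1 long terminal repeat, followed by a modified SV40 intron and terminated by an SV40 polyadenylation signal. The annotated coding region begins with a short N-terminal fragment of CD59, followed by the SNAP-tag, the FLAG epitope and then the remaining, larger portion of CD59. This order suggests the tags sit just after the N-terminal signal sequence and ahead of the mature protein. That would leave the C-terminal region needed for GPI attachment intact and display the tags on the extracellular face, although the record does not spell this out. A separate cassette places the puromycin N-acetyltransferase gene between the mouse PGK promoter and the PGK polyadenylation signal, which allows puromycin selection of transfected mammalian cells.

The SNAP-tag reacts covalently with benzylguanine derivatives, so the fusion protein can be labelled with fluorescent or other probes, and FLAG allows antibody detection or purification. The associated publication concerns apical sorting of GPI-anchored proteins, which is consistent with using the construct to follow CD59 trafficking in mammalian cells.
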