Addgene plasmid #50374: pME-puro-SNAP-FLAG-CD59
Purpose: Express SNAP and FLAG-tagged human CD59, a GPI-AP in mammmalian cells
Depositing lab: Reika Watanabe. Depositing organization: University of Geneva. Publication: Apical sorting of lysoGPI-anchored proteins occurs independent of association with detergent-resistant membranes but dependent on their N-glycosylation. Castillon GA, Michon L, Watanabe R. Mol Biol Cell. 2013 Jun;24(12):2021-33. doi: 10.1091/mbc.E13-03-0160. Epub 2013 Apr 24. PubMed 23615438.
Backbone
  Vector backbone: pME-puro-FLAG-CD59
  Backbone size w/o insert (bp): 5500
  Total vector size (bp): 6094
  Vector type: Mammalian Expression
  Selectable markers: Puromycin
Growth in bacteria
  Bacterial resistance: Ampicillin, 100 μg/mL
  Growth temperature: 37°C
  Growth strain: DH5alpha
  Copy number: High Copy
Gene/Insert
  Gene/Insert name: SNAP
  Species: Synthetic
  Insert size (bp): 546
  Promoter: SR alpha
  Cloning method: Restriction Enzyme; 5′ cloning site SbfI (not destroyed); 3′ cloning site SbfI (not destroyed)
  Sequencing primers: 5′ atg gac aaa gac tgc gaa atg; 3′ acc cag ccc agg ctt gcc cag
Resource information
  A portion of this plasmid was derived from a plasmid made by: Prof. Kai Johnsson at the Institute of Chemical Sciences and Engineering of the École Polytechnique Fédérale de Lausanne (EPFL), Switzerland
Terms and licenses: Academic/Nonprofit Terms; Industry Terms: Not Available to Industry
How to cite: pME-puro-SNAP-FLAG-CD59 was a gift from Reika Watanabe (Addgene plasmid # 50374 ; http://n2t.net/addgene:50374 ; RRID:Addgene_50374)
