>Addgene plasmid #50374 | pME-puro-SNAP-FLAG-CD59 | addgene partial sequence | sequence record 78390 | SV40pA-R 5'-GAAATTTGTGATGCTATTGC-3'
CTGTTTTCTCTGATAAGGATGTCCCACCATTCTCGAGCTGTTCGTTAAAGTTACACAGGTCCTTCTTGCA
GCAGTAGTACGTTAGCTCATTTTCCCTCAAGCGGGTTGTGACGTCGTTGAAATTGCAATGCTCAAACTTC
CAACACTTGTTATACACTTGTAACCCAGCTTTGGTAATGAGACACGCATCAAAATCAGATGAACAATTGA
CGGCTGTTTTGCAGTCAGCAGTTGGGTTAGGACAGTTGTAGCACTGAAGCTTGTCATCGTCGTCCTTGTA
GTCCTGCAGGGCACCCAGCCCAGGCTTGCCCAGTCTGTGGCCCTCGTGGGCCAGCAGCCACTCTTTCACG
GCGAGCCCGCCCTCGTAGCCCCCCACGTCCAGGTCGCCCTGCACCACCCGGTGGCAGGGGATCAGAATGG
GCACGGGATTTCCGCTCAGGGCGGTTTTCACGGCGGCGGTGGCGGCGGGATTGCCGGCCAGGGCGGCCAG
GTGGCTGTAGCTGATGACCTCTCCGAACTTCACCACTTTCAGCAGTTTCCACAGCACCTGGCGGGTAAAG
CTCTCCTGCTGGAACACTGGGTGGTGCAGGGCTGGCACAGGGAACTCCTCGATGGCCTCAGGCTGGTGAA
AGTAGGCGTTGAGCCAGGCGGTGGCCTGCATCAGTGGCTCTGGTCCGCCCAGCACGGCGGCTGGGGCAGG
CACTTCCACGGCGTCGGCGGCAGATGTTCCTTTGCCCAGGAAGATGATACGGTGCAGGCCCTGTTCGCAC
CCAGACAGTTCCAGCTTGCCCAGAGGGCTATCCAGGGTGGTGCGCTTCATTTCGCAGTCTTT
