>Addgene plasmid #50374 | pME-puro-SNAP-FLAG-CD59 | addgene partial sequence | sequence record 78395 | pcDL-F 5'-GTTGCCTTTACTTCTAGGCCT-3'
ATTCCACCATGGGAATCCAAGGAGGGTCTGTCCTGTTCGGGCTGCTGCTCGTCCTGGCTGTCTTCTGCCA
TTCAGGTCATAGCCTGCAGGGCATGGACAAAGACTGCGAAATGAAGCGCACCACCCTGGATAGCCCTCTG
GGCAAGCTGGAACTGTCTGGGTGCGAACAGGGCCTGCACCGTATCATCTTCCTGGGCAAAGGAACATCTG
CCGCCGACGCCGTGGAAGTGCCTGCCCCAGCCGCCGTGCTGGGCGGACCAGAGCCACTGATGCAGGCCAC
CGCCTGGCTCAACGCCTACTTTCACCAGCCTGAGGCCATCGAGGAGTTCCCTGTGCCAGCCCTGCACCAC
CCAGTGTTCCAGCAGGAGAGCTTTACCCGCCAGGTGCTGTGGAAACTGCTGAAAGTGGTGAAGTTCGGAG
AGGTCATCAGCTACAGCCACCTGGCCGCCCTGGCCGGCAATCCCGCCGCCACCGCCGCCGTGAAAACCGC
CCTGAGCGGAAATCCCGTGCCCATTCTGATCCCCTGCCACCGGGTGGTGCAGGGCGACCTGGACGTGGGG
GGCTACGAGGGCGGGCTCGCCGTGAAAGAGTGGCTGCTGGCCCACGAGGGCCACAGACTGGGCAAGCCTG
GGCTGGGTGCCCTGCAGGACTACAAGGACGACGATGACAAGCTTCAGTGCTACAACTGTCCTAACCCAAC
TGCTGACTGCAAAACAGCCGTCAATTGTTCATCTGATTTTGATGCGTGTCTCATTACCAAAGCTGGGTTA
CAAGTGTATAACAAGTGTTGGAAGTTTGAGCATTGCAATTTCAACGACGTCACAACCCGCTTGAGGGAAA
ATGAGCTAACGTACTACTGCTGCAAGAAGGACCTGTGTAACTTTAACGAACAGCTCGAGAATGGTG
