>Addgene plasmid #50374 | pME-puro-SNAP-FLAG-CD59 | addgene partial sequence | sequence record 79496 | mPGK-F 5'-cattctgcacgcttcaaaag-3'
TCTCCGGGCCTTTCGACCTGCATCCATCTAGATCAGCTTACCATGACCGAGTACAAGCCCACGGTGCGCC
TCGCCACCCGCGACGACGTCCCCAGGGCCGTACGCACCCTCGCCGCCGCGTTCGCCGACTACCCCGCCAC
GCGCCACACCGTCGATCCGGACCGCCACATCGAGCGGGTCACCGAGCTGCAAGAACTCTTCCTCACGCGC
GTCGGGCTCGACATCGGCAAGGTGTGGGTCGCGGACGACGGCGCCGCGGTGGCGGTCTGGACCACGCCGG
AGAGCGTCGAAGCGGGGGCGGTGTTCGCCGAGATCGGCCCGCGCATGGCCGAGTTGAGCGGTTCCCGGCT
GGCCGCGCAGCAACAGATGGAAGGCCTCCTGGCGCCGCACCGGCCCAAGGAGCCCGCGTGGTTCCTGGCC
ACCGTCGGCGTCTCGCCCGACCACCAGGGCAAGGGTCTGGGCAGCGCCGTCGTGCTCCCCGGAGTGGAGG
CGGCCGAGCGCGCCGGGGTGCCCGCCTTCCTGGAGACCTCCGCGCCCCGCAACCTCCCCTTCTACGAGCG
GCTCGGCTTCACCGTCACCGCCGACGTCGAGGTGCCCGAAGGACCGCGCACCTGGTGCATGACCCGCAAG
CCCGGTGCCTGACGCCCGCCCCACGACCCGCAGCGCCCGACCGAAAGGAGCGCACGACCCCATGCAGGGA
TGCAGAAATTGATGATCTATTAAACAATAAAGATGTCCACTAAAATGGAAGTTT
